>Addgene plasmid #63965 | pST50Trc2-FLAGHISNDHFR | depositor full sequence | sequence record 177498 | Full Sequence
GGCACCATGCATCGATCCCGCGAAATTAATACGACTCACTATAGGGAGACCACAACGGTTTCCCTCCGGC
TCCGGAGAGCTCCAATTGGAATTCAATAATTTTGTTTAACTTTAAGAAGGAGATATACATATGGGAGACT
ACAAGGACGATGATGACAAGGGATCTAGCCATCATCATCATCATCACAGCAGCGGATCTGGTGGTGGTGG
TGGTGAAAACCTGTACTTCCAGGGATCCATCAGTCTGATTGCGGCGCTAGCGGTAGATCGCGTTATCGGC
ATGGAAAACGCCATGCCATGGAACCTGCCTGCCGATCTCGCCTGGTTTAAACGCAACACCTTAAATAAAC
CCGTGATTATGGGGCGCCATACCTGGGAATCAATCGGTAGGCCTTTGCCCGGCCGCAAAAATATTATCCT
CAGCAGTCAACCCGGGACCGATGATCGGGTTACCTGGGTTAAATCGGTCGACGAAGCCATCGCGGCGTGT
GGTGACGTACCAGAAATCATGGTGATTGGCGGCGGACGCGTTTATGAACAGTTCTTGCCAAAAGCGCAAA
AACTGTATCTGACGCATATCGATGCAGAAGTGGAAGGCGACACCCATTTTCCGGATTACGAGCCGGATGA
CTGGGAATCGGTATTCAGCGAATTCCACGATGCTGATGCGCAGAACTCGCATAGCTATTGTTTCGAAATC
CTCGAGCGTCGTGCCGGCTAATGTACAAAGCTTGGTACCACGCGTGCGCGCTGATCCGGCTGCTAACAAA
GCCCGAAAGGAAGCTGAGTTGGCTGCTGCCACCGCTGAGCAATAACTAGCATAACCCCTTGGGGCCTCTA
AACGGGTCTTGAGGGGTTTTTTGCTGAAAGGAGGAACTATATCGGGATTAGCCCGCCTAATGAGCGGGCT
TTTTTTTAATTCCCCTATTTGTTTATTTTTCTAAATACATTCAAATATGTATCCGCTCATGAGACAATAA
CCCTGATAAATGCTTCAATAATATTGAAAAAGGAAGAGTATGAGTATTCAACATTTCCGTGTCGCCCTTA
TTCCCTTTTTTGCGGCATTTTGCCTTCCTGTTTTTGCTCACCCAGAAACGCTCGTGAAAGTAAAAGACGC
AGAGGACCAATTGGGGGCACGAGTGGGATACATAGAACTGGACTTGAATAGCGGTAAAATCCTTGAGAGT
TTTCGCCCTGAAGAGCGTTTTCCAATGATGAGCACTTTCAAAGTTCTGCTATGTGGAGCAGTATTATCCC
GTGTAGATGCGGGGCAAGAGCAACTCGGACGACGAATACACTATTCGCAGAATGACTTGGTTGAATACTC
CCCAGTGACAGAAAAGCACCTTACGGACGGAATGACGGTAAGAGAATTATGTAGTGCCGCCATAACGATG
AGTGATAACACTGCGGCGAACTTACTTCTGACAACCATCGGTGGACCGAAGGAATTAACCGCTTTTTTGC
ACAATATGGGAGACCATGTAACTCGCCTTGACCGTTGGGAACCAGAACTGAATGAAGCCATACCAAACGA
CGAGCGAGACACCACAATGCCTGCGGCAATGGCAACAACATTACGCAAACTATTAACTGGCGAACTACTT
ACTCTGGCTTCACGGCAACAATTAATAGACTGGCTTGAAGCGGATAAAGTTGCAGGACCACTACTGCGTT
CGGCACTTCCTGCTGGCTGGTTTATTGCTGATAAATCTGGGGCAGGAGAGCGTGGTTCACGGGGTATCAT
TGCCGCACTTGGACCAGATGGTAAGCCTTCCCGTATCGTAGTTATCTACACGACGGGTAGTCAGGCAACT
ATGGACGAACGAAATAGACAGATTGCTGAAATAGGGGCTTCACTGATTAAGCATTGGTAAACCGATACAA
TTAAAGGCTCCTTTTGGAGCCTTTTTTTTTGGACGGACCGGTAGAAAAGATCAAAGGATCTTCTTGAGAT
CCTTTTTTTCTGCGCGTAATCTGCTGCTTGCAAACAAAAAAACCACCGCTACCAGCGGTGGTTTGTTTGC
CGGATCAAGAGCTACCAACTCTTTTTCCGAAGGTAACTGGCTTCAGCAGAGCGCAGATACCAAATACTGT
CCTTCTAGTGTAGCCGTAGTTAGGCCACCACTTCAAGAACTCTGTAGCACCGCCTACATACCTCGCTCTG
CTAATCCTGTTACCAGTGGCTGCTGCCAGTGGCGATAAGTCGTGTCTTACCGGGTTGGACTCAAGACGAT
AGTTACCGGATAAGGCGCAGCGGTCGGGCTGAACGGGGGGTTCGTGCACACAGCCCAGCTTGGAGCGAAC
GACCTACACCGAACTGAGATACCTACAGCGTGAGCTATGAGAAAGCGCCACGCTTCCCGAAGGGAGAAAG
GCGGACAGGTATCCGGTAAGCGGCAGGGTCGGAACAGGAGAGCGCACGAGGGAGCTTCCAGGGGGAAACG
CCTGGTATCTTTATAGTCCTGTCGGGTTTCGCCACCTCTGACTTGAGCGTCGATTTTTGTGATGCTCGTC
AGGGGGGCGGAGCCTATGGAAAAACGCCAGCAACGCGGCCTTTTTACGGTTCCTGGCCTTTTGCTGGCCT
TTTGCTCACATGTTCTTTCCTGCGTTATCCCCTGATTCTGTGGATAACCGTATTACCGCCTTTGAGTGAG
CTGATACCGCTCGCCGCAGCCGAACGACCGAGCGCAGCGAGTCAGTGAGCGAGGAAGCGGAAGAGCGCCT
GATGCGGTATTTTCTCCTTACGCATCTGTGCGGTATTTCACACCGCAATGGTGCACTCTCAGTACAATCT
GCTCTGATGCCGCATAGTTAAGCCAGTATACACTCCGCTATCGCTACGTGACTGGGTCATGGCTGCGCCC
CGACACCCGCCAACACCCGCTGACGCGCCCTGACGGGCTTGTCTGCTCCCGGCATCCGCTTACAGACAAG
CTGTGACCGTCTCCGGGAGCTGCATGTGTCAGAGGTTTTCACCGTCATCACCGAAACGCGCGAGGCAGCT
GCGGTAAAGCTCATCAGCGTGGTCGTGAAGCGATTCACAGATGTCTGCCTGTTCATCCGCGTCCAGCTCG
TTGAGTTTCTCCAGAAGCGTTAATGTCTGGCTTCTGATAAAGCGGGCCATGTTAAGGGCGGTTTTTTCCT
GTTTGGTCACTGATGCCTCCGTGTAAGGGGGATTTCTGTTCATGGGGTAATGATACCGATGAAACGAGAG
AGGATGCTCACGATACGGGTTACTGATGATGAACATGCCCGGTTACTGGAACGTTGTGAGGGTAAACAAC
TGGCGGTATGGATGCGGCGGGACCAGAGAAAAATCACTCAGGGTCAATGCCAGCGCTTCGTTAATACAGA
TGTAGGTGTT
Features (pLannotate 1.2.2; 16 found; start..end, strand, type, name):
     27..45      +  promoter       T7 promoter: promoter for bacteriophage T7 RNA polymerase
    101..123     +  RBS            RBS: efficient ribosome binding site from bacteriophage T7 gene 10 (Olins and Rangwala, 1989)
    137..161     +  CDS            3xFLAG (fragment): three tandem FLAG® epitope tags
    170..186     +  CDS            capTEV™ (fragment): composite tag for in vivo biotinylation, TEV protease cleavage, and 6xHis tagging
    199..215     -  CDS            9xHis (fragment): 9xHis affinity tag
    215..233     +  CDS            TEV site (fragment): tobacco etch virus (TEV) protease recognition and cleavage site
    239..712     +  CDS            folA: DYR_ECOLI - Also known as tmrA. Experimental evidence at protein level: Swiss-Prot protein existence level 1. Key enzyme in folate metabolism. Catalyzes an essential reaction for de novo glycine and purine synthesis, and for DNA precursor synthesis. From Escherichia coli (strain K12).
    759..808     +  CDS            SET1 (fragment): solubility-enhancement tag derived from T7 phage gene 10B
    816..863     +  terminator     T7 terminator: transcription terminator for bacteriophage T7 RNA polymerase
    928..1019    +  promoter       AmpR promoter: bla
   1020..1877    +  CDS            bla: BLAT_ECOLX - Experimental evidence at protein level: Swiss-Prot protein existence level 1. TEM-type are the most prevalent beta-lactamases in enterobacteria; they hydrolyze the beta-lactam bond in susceptible beta-lactam antibiotics, thus conferring resistance to penicillins and cephalosporins. TEM-3 and TEM-4 are capable of hydrolyzing cefotaxime and ceftazidime. TEM-5 is capable of hydrolyzing ceftazidime. TEM-6 is capable of hydrolyzing ceftazidime and aztreonam. TEM-8/CAZ-2, TEM- 16/CAZ-7 and TEM-24/CAZ-6 are markedly active against ceftazidime. IRT- 4 shows resistance to beta-lactamase in
   1884..1923    +  terminator     fd terminator: central terminator from bacteriophage fd (Otsuka and Kunisawa, 1982)
   1954..2542    +  rep_origin     ori: high-copy-number ColE1/pMB1/pBR322/pUC origin of replication
   2728..2867    -  misc_feature   bom: basis of mobility region from pBR322
   2969..3160    -  CDS            rop: Rop protein, which maintains plasmids at low copy number; rop
   3200..3310    +  CDS            mbeC (fragment): MBEC_ECOLX - Experimental evidence at protein level: Swiss-Prot protein existence level 1. Required for efficient mobilization of ColE1 plasmid and is thus essential to promote the specific transfer of the plasmid during conjugation. Probably functions by inducing DNA bending, helping the MbeA relaxase to melt the DNA around the nic site and cleave the phosphodiester bond. Binds specifically double-stranded DNA (dsDNA) containing the ColE1 oriT but does not recognize the inverted repeat (IR). From Escherichia coli.
