[The description below was written by a language model from this plasmid's Addgene catalogue record and pLannotate feature annotations shown in this document.]
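Description:
pST50Trc2-FLAGHISNDHFR is a 3,370-nt bacterial expression plasmid built on the pST50Trc backbone. It serves as the position 2 transfer vector for the pST44 polycistronic system, which is used to co-express the subunits of protein complexes in Escherichia coli. It is maintained through a ColE1/pMB1-type origin and selected with ampicillin via a TEM beta-lactamase (bla) gene driven by its own promoter and followed by an fd terminator. The backbone also retains the pBR322-derived bom region and the rop gene, which normally moderates copy number, although the record lists copy number as unknown. A short mbeC fragment is probably a remnant of the ColE1-family backbone.

The expression cassette consists of a T7 promoter, the efficient phage T7 gene 10 ribosome binding site, an N-terminal double tag and a T7 terminator. The annotation software labels the tag region as fragments of 3xFLAG, capTEV and 9xHis. Together with the catalogue entry, these are best read as a FLAG epitope plus a 6xHis tag followed by a TEV protease site, so both tags can be removed after purification. The small "SET1" fragment upstream of the terminator is likely just T7 gene 10-derived flanking sequence rather than a functional fusion tag.

Although catalogued as an empty backbone, the plasmid carries E. coli dihydrofolate reductase (folA) in a BamHI–NgoMIV cassette as a positive control for expression. Users replace DHFR with their gene of interest using those sites. The complete translation cassette can then be excised with EcoRI and HindIII for transfer into the second position of a pST44 polycistronic plasmid.
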