Addgene plasmid #63965: pST50Trc2-FLAGHISNDHFR
Purpose: (Empty Backbone) Position 2 transfer plasmid for pST44 polycistronic plasmid suite; N-term cleavable double tag; contains DHFR gene in BamHI-NgoMIV cassette as positive control
Depositing lab: Song Tan. Depositing organization: Pennsylvania State University. Publication: The pST44 polycistronic expression system for producing protein complexes in Escherichia coli. Tan S, Kern RC, Selleck W. Protein Expr Purif. 2005 Apr;40(2):385-95. 10.1016/j.pep.2004.12.002 PubMed 15766881.
Backbone
  Vector backbone: pST50Trc
  Vector type: Bacterial Expression
  Tag / fusion protein: 6xHis & FLAG; TEV cleavable (N terminal on backbone)
Growth in bacteria
  Bacterial resistance: Ampicillin, 100 μg/mL
  Growth temperature: 37°C
  Growth strain: DH5alpha
  Copy number: Unknown
Gene/Insert
  Gene/Insert name: None
  Tag / fusion protein: 6xHis & FLAG; TEV cleavable (N terminal on backbone)
Terms and licenses: Academic/Nonprofit Terms; Industry Terms: Not Available to Industry
Depositor comments: Replace DHFR with GOI using BamHI/NgoMIV; Clone out cassette using EcoRI/HindIII
How to cite: pST50Trc2-FLAGHISNDHFR was a gift from Song Tan (Addgene plasmid # 63965 ; http://n2t.net/addgene:63965 ; RRID:Addgene_63965)
