>Addgene plasmid #63965 | pST50Trc2-FLAGHISNDHFR | addgene partial sequence | sequence record 177497 | T7term 5'-GCTAGTTATTGCTCAGCGG-3'
TTAGCAGCCGGATCAGCGCGCACGCGTGGTACCAAGCTTTGTACATTAGCCGGCACGACGCTCGAGGATT
TCGAAACAATAGCTATGCGAGTTCTGCGCATCAGCATCGTGGAATTCGCTGAATACCGATTCCCAGTCAT
CCGGCTCGTAATCCGGAAAATGGGTGTCGCCTTCCACTTCTGCATCGATATGCGTCAGATACAGTTTTTG
CGCTTTTGGCAAGAACTGTTCATAAACGCGTCCGCCGCCAATCACCATGATTTCTGGTACGTCACCACAC
GCCGCGATGGCTTCGTCGACCGATTTAACCCAGGTAACCCGATCATCGGTCCCGGGTTGACTGCTGAGGA
TAATATTTTTGCGGCCGGGCAAAGGCCTACCGATTGATTCCCAGGTATGGCGCCCCATAATCACGGGTTT
ATTTAAGGTGTTGCGTTTAAACCAGGCGAGATCGGCAGGCAGGTTCCATGGCATGGCGTTTTCCATGCCG
ATAACGCGATCTACCGCTAGCGCCGCAATCAGACTGATGGATCCCTGGAAGTACAGGTTTTCACCACCAC
CACCACCAGATCCGCTGCTGTGATGATGATGATGATGGCTAGATCCCTTGTCATCATCGTCCTTGTAGTC
TCCCATATGTATATCTCCTTCTTAAAGTTAAACAAAATTATTGAATTCCAATTGGAGCTCTCCGGAGCCG
GAGGGAAACCGTTGTGGTCTCCCTATAGTGAGTCGTATTAATTTCGCGGGATCGATGCATGGTGCCAACA
CCTACATCTGTATTAACGAAGCGCTGGCATTGACCCTGAGTGATTTTTCTCTGGTCCCGCCGCATCCATA
CCGCCAGTTGTTTACCCTCACAACGTTCCAGTAACCGGGCATGTTCATCATCAGTAACCCGTATCGTGAG
CATCCTCTCTCGTTTCATCGGTATCATTACCCCATGAACAGAAATCCCCCTTACACGGAGGCATCAGTGA
CCAAACAGG
